Addgene plasmid #22363: pCI-MOR222-1
Depositing lab: Hiroaki Matsunami. Depositing organization: Duke University. Publication: Odor coding by a Mammalian receptor repertoire. Saito H, Chi Q, Zhuang H, Matsunami H, Mainland JD. Sci Signal. 2009 . 2(60):ra9. 10.1126/scisignal.2000016 PubMed 19261596.
Backbone
  Vector backbone: pCI
  Backbone manufacturer: Promega
  Backbone size w/o insert (bp): 4006
  Vector type: Mammalian Expression
Growth in bacteria
  Bacterial resistance: Ampicillin, 100 μg/mL
  Growth temperature: 37°C
  Growth strain: DH5alpha
  Copy number: Unknown
Gene/Insert
  Gene/Insert name: MOR222-1 (alt name: Mus musculus olfactory receptor 312)
  Species: M. musculus (mouse)
  Insert size (bp): 927
  GenBank ID: NM_146537
  Entrez Gene: Olfr312 (a.k.a. MGC129174, MGC129181, MOR222-4P, GA_x5J8B7W3UM0-1747565-1747342)
  Tag / fusion protein: Rho (N terminal on insert)
  Cloning method: Restriction Enzyme; 5′ cloning site NheI (not destroyed); 3′ cloning site NotI (not destroyed)
  Sequencing primers: 5′ T7; 3′ EBV-rev
Terms and licenses: Academic/Nonprofit Terms; Industry Terms: Not Available to Industry
Depositor comments: This clone was originally identified as Olfr311, but upon resequencing, it is actually Olfr312.
How to cite: pCI-MOR222-1 was a gift from Hiroaki Matsunami (Addgene plasmid # 22363 ; http://n2t.net/addgene:22363 ; RRID:Addgene_22363)
