[The description below was written by a language model from this plasmid's Addgene catalogue record.]
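Description:
pCI-MOR222-1 is a mammalian expression plasmid built on the Promega pCI backbone (about 4.0 kb without insert) and carrying a mouse olfactory receptor coding sequence. It is propagated in E. coli under ampicillin selection; the record lists copy number as unknown and provides no feature table, so the regulatory elements are not itemised. pCI is generally known as a CMV immediate-early enhancer/promoter vector with a chimeric intron upstream of the cloning site and an SV40 late polyadenylation signal, designed for strong constitutive expression after transient transfection, and it lacks a mammalian selection marker. These details come from general knowledge of the backbone rather than from the record itself.

The insert is a 927 bp open reading frame for MOR222-1, also called Mus musculus olfactory receptor 312 (Olfr312), cloned between NheI and NotI sites that both remain intact. The receptor bears an N-terminal Rho tag. In odorant receptor work, this is an N-terminal rhodopsin-derived peptide used to promote cell-surface trafficking of these otherwise poorly expressed GPCRs in heterologous cells and to allow antibody detection of surface protein. The depositor notes that the clone was first identified as Olfr311 but proved on resequencing to be Olfr312, which matters when interpreting data linked to the original naming.

The associated publication concerns odor coding across a mammalian receptor repertoire. This suggests the plasmid belongs to a collection of tagged receptor clones for heterologous expression and functional screening against odorants, although the record does not describe the assay format.
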