>Addgene plasmid #22363 | pCI-MOR222-1 | depositor partial sequence | sequence record 10272 | Author sequence
ATGTCCAATCACACAAGAGTGACTCACTTCATCCTCAGGGGCTTCTCAGATGTCCCACAGCTGAGATTGG
TGCTCATCCCATTTTTCTTGTTCTTTTACACTTTCGGCATCCTGGGGAACTTCTCCATCATCACGGCTGT
GACAAGAGACAGTCGACTCCACTCTCCCATGTACTTCTTCCTGAAGAATCTGTCTTTCCTGGACATTTGC
TACACCTCAGCCACCATCCCCAAGGCAGTGGTGATATCCCTCACAGGCTCAGGGGTCATCTCCTATCAAG
AGTGTGCAGCACAGCTCTACATAATTTTTACATTTGCATGTACAGAATGCTTTCTACTCACGGCCATGGC
TTATGACCGGTGCCTAGCCATCCTCAGACCACTGATCTATGGAACCATCATGAGCCAGAAATATTGTTCT
GCATTGGTGGTCACTGCCTGGGTGGGTGGGGCTATCTACTCAGCCTTCCACACATTCAACACCTTCTCCC
TCCCCTACTGTGGACCCAATGTTATTGATCACTTCTTCTGTGACATGCCACCAGTCATGAGACTGTCCTG
CACTGACTACCATCTCACTGAGGAGGTGGGCTTTGCTGTCAGTAGTTGCATTGTCATGAGCTCATTCGTC
CTCACAGTGGTCTCCTATATTGGCATTGTGGCCACAGTTCTTCGCATCCCCTCAGTAGAAGGCAGGTGGA
AAGCCTTTTCTACCTGCTCCTCTCACCTGACCACAGTCATCTTGTTTTATGGAACTGGAAGCTTTGTGTA
TCTGAGGCCCGCCTCTCAGTACTCCCCGACCCTGGGTCGCCTGGCATCTATTTTCTACTCTGTAGTCACA
CCATCTCTGAATCCAGTTGTCTATTGTCTGAGGAACAAAGATATGAAGTTTGCTCTACAGAAACTTTATT
GTGGGAGAAAGTATTGA
