>Addgene plasmid #22363 | pCI-MOR222-1 | addgene partial sequence | sequence record 28196 | 22363 with T7
GCCTACTTCTACGTGCCCTTCTCCAATGCGACGGGTGTGGTACGCGAATTCACGCGTATGTCCAATCACA
CAAGAGTGACTCACTTCATCCTCAGGGGCTTCTCAGATGTCCCACAGCTGAGATTGGTGCTCATCCCATT
TTTCTTGTTCTTTTACACTTTCGGCATCCTGGGGAACTTCTCCATCATCACGGCTGTGACAAGAGACAGT
CGACTCCACTCTCCCATGTACTTCTTCCTGAAGAATCTGTCTTTCCTGGACATTTGCTACACCTCAGCCA
CCATCCCCAAGGCAGTGGTGATATCCCTCACAGGCTCAGGGGTCATCTCCTATCAAGAGTGTGCAGCACA
GCTCTACATAATTTTTACATTTGCATGTACAGAATGCTTTCTACTCACGGCCATGGCTTATGACCGGTGC
CTAGCCATCCTCAGACCACTGATCTATGGAACCATCATGAGCCAGAAATATTGTTCTGCATTGGTGGTCA
CTGCCTGGGTGGGTGGGGCTATCTACTCAGCCTTCCACACATTCAACACCTTCTCCCTCCCCTACTGTGG
ACCCAATGTTATTGATCACTTCTTCTGTGACATGCCACCAGTCATGAGACTGTCCTGCACTGACTACCAT
CTCACTGAGGAGGTGGGCTTTGCTGTCAGTAGTTGCATTGTCATGAGCTCATTCGTCCTCACAGTGGTCT
CCTATATTGGCATTGTGGCCACAGTTCTTCGCATCCCCTCAGTAGAAGGCAGGTGGAAAGCCTTTTCTAC
CTGCTCCTCTCACCT
